Addgene plasmid #59400: pTE105
Purpose: (Empty Backbone) MethyloBrick expression vector, tuf promoter; TcR
Depositing lab: Tobias Erb. Depositing organization: ETH Zurich (Swiss Federal Institute of Technology). Publication: A Set of Versatile Brick Vectors and Promoters for the Assembly, Expression, and Integration of Synthetic Operons in Methylobacterium extorquens AM1 and Other Alphaproteobacteria. Schada von Borzyskowski L, Remus-Emsermann M, Weishaupt R, Vorholt JA, Erb TJ. ACS Synth Biol. 2014 Aug 8. 10.1021/sb500221v PubMed 25105793.
Backbone
  Vector backbone: pTE100
  Backbone manufacturer: Erb Lab
  Backbone size (bp): 6558
  Modifications to backbone: introduced tuf promoter region
  Vector type: Bacterial Expression, Synthetic Biology
  Promoter: Ptuf
Growth in bacteria
  Bacterial resistance: Tetracycline, 10 μg/mL
  Growth temperature: 30°C
  Growth strain: DH5alpha
  Copy number: Low Copy
Gene/Insert
  Cloning method: Restriction Enzyme
  Sequencing primers: 5′ Brick_fw_Seq; 3′ pCM80_rev
Terms and licenses: Academic/Nonprofit Terms; Industry Terms: Not Available to Industry
How to cite: pTE105 was a gift from Tobias Erb (Addgene plasmid # 59400 ; http://n2t.net/addgene:59400 ; RRID:Addgene_59400)
