[The description below was written by a language model from this plasmid's Addgene catalogue record and pLannotate feature annotations shown in this document.]
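Description:
pTE105 is an empty "MethyloBrick" expression backbone for building and expressing synthetic operons in Methylobacterium extorquens AM1 and other Alphaproteobacteria. It derives from the promoterless parent pTE100, into which the tuf promoter region (Ptuf) was introduced, so that genes inserted by restriction-enzyme brick cloning are transcribed from Ptuf. No gene of interest is present. The automated feature table does not annotate the promoter or the cloning site, so their exact positions cannot be given from the record. The deposited sequence is 6,796 nt, somewhat longer than the 6,558 bp listed for the pTE100 backbone, consistent with added promoter sequence.

The annotated features describe a broad-host-range shuttle plasmid. An IncP oriV, together with trfA, whose product binds and activates oriV, supports replication in diverse Gram-negative hosts. A ColE1/pMB1-type ori also allows propagation in E. coli, and the catalogue lists the plasmid as low copy in DH5alpha. An IncP oriT and the traJ gene, plus a traI fragment, make the plasmid mobilisable by conjugation when the remaining transfer functions are supplied in trans. This is a usual route for getting such vectors into Methylobacterium.

Selection is by tetracycline through the tetA efflux gene (TcR), which is flanked by tetR repressor sequences annotated as fragments. Short fragments of lacZα, bom, rop and β-lactamase are also detected. These appear to be remnants of earlier vector lineages rather than functional elements, and the record lists no ampicillin resistance. The vector belongs to a set of brick vectors carrying different promoters, used for promoter-defined expression in synthetic biology work with methylotrophs and related bacteria.
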