Features (pLannotate 1.2.2; 13 found; start..end, strand, type, name):
     30..187     +  CDS            lacZα (fragment): LacZα fragment of β-galactosidase; lacZ fragment
    193..292     -  misc_feature   bom (fragment): basis of mobility region from pBR322
    394..429     -  CDS            rop (fragment): Rop protein, which maintains plasmids at low copy number; rop
    494..1136    -  CDS            TetR (fragment): tetracycline resistance regulatory protein; tetR
   1242..2441    +  CDS            TcR: tetracycline efflux protein; tetA; confers resistance to tetracycline
   2500..2652    -  CDS            tetR (fragment): TETR1_ECOLX - Experimental evidence at protein level: Swiss-Prot protein existence level 1. TetR is the repressor of the tetracycline resistance element; its N-terminal region forms a helix-turn-helix structure and binds DNA. Binding of tetracycline to TetR reduces the repressor affinity for the tetracycline resistance gene (tetA) promoter operator sites. From Escherichia coli.
   2672..3820    -  CDS            trfA: trans-acting replication protein that binds to and activates oriV
   3950..4054    -  CDS            traI (fragment): TRAI6_ECOLX - Experimental evidence at protein level: Swiss-Prot protein existence level 1. The initiation process of transfer DNA synthesis requires the interaction of at least three plasmid-specific components (TraH, I, and J) at the transfer origin resulting in the assembly of a specialised nucleoprotein complex - the relaxosome. Site- and strand-specific cleavage at the transfer origin is dependent on TraI and TraJ. From Escherichia coli.
   4092..4463    -  CDS            traJ: oriT-recognizing protein; traJ
   4496..4605    -  oriT           oriT: incP origin of transfer
   4758..5389    +  rep_origin     oriV: incP origin of replication
   5467..5680    +  CDS            bla(M) (fragment): β-lactamase lacking the signal sequence; bla(M); allows cytosolic expression of β-lactamase
   5852..6440    +  rep_origin     ori: high-copy-number ColE1/pMB1/pBR322/pUC origin of replication
>Addgene plasmid #59400 | pTE105 | depositor full sequence | sequence record 92164 | pTE105 sequence 6796 bps
TAGATCTTGACTAGTCCTGCAGGTACCTAATTCACTGGCCGTCGTTTTACAACGTCGTGACTGGGAAAAC
CCTGGCGTTACCCAACTTAATCGCCTTGCAGCACATCCCCCTTTCGCCAGCTGGCGTAATAGCGAAGAGG
CCCGCACCGATCGCCCTTCCCAACAGTTGCGCAGCCTGAATGGCGAATGGCGCCTGATGCGGTATTTTCT
CCTTACGCATCTGTGCGGTATTTCACACCGCATATGGTGCACTCTCAGTACAATCTGCTCTGATGCCGCA
TAGTTAAGCCAGCCCCGACACCCGCCAACACCCGCTGACGCGCCCTGACGGGCTTGTCTGCTCCCGGCAT
CCGCTTACAGACAAGCTGTGACCGTCTCCGGGAGCTGCATGTGTCAGAGGTTTTCACCGTCATCACCGAA
ACGCGCGAGACGAAAGGGCCTCGTGATACGCCTATTTTTATAGGTTAATGTCATGATAATAATGGTTTCT
TAGCACCCTTTCTCGGTCCTTCAACGTTCCTGACAACGAGCCTCCTTTTCGCCAATCCATCGACAATCAC
CGCGAGTCCCTGCTCGAACGCTGCGTCCGGACCGGCTTCGTCGAAGGCGTCTATCGCGGCCCGCAACAGC
GGCGAGAGCGGAGCCTGTTCAACGGTGCCGCCGCGCTCGCCGGCATCGCTGTCGCCGGCCTGCTCCTCAA
GCACGGCCCCAACAGTGAAGTAGCTGATTGTCATCAGCGCATTGACGGCGTCCCCGGCCGAAAAACCCGC
CTCGCAGAGGAAGCGAAGCTGCGCGTCGGCCGTTTCCATCTGCGGTGCGCCCGGTCGCGTGCCGGCATGG
ATGCGCGCGCCATCGCGGTAGGCGAGCAGCGCCTGCCTGAAGCTGCGGGCATTCCCGATCAGAAATGAGC
GCCAGTCGTCGTCGGCTCTCGGCACCGAATGCGTATGATTCTCCGCCAGCATGGCTTCGGCCAGTGCGTC
GAGCAGCGCCCGCTTGTTCCTGAAGTGCCAGTAAAGCGCCGGCTGCTGAACCCCCAACCGTTCCGCCAGT
TTGCGTGTCGTCAGACCGTCTACGCCGACCTCGTTCAACAGGTCCAGGGCGGCACGGATCACTGTATTCG
GCTGCAACTTTGTCATGATTGACACTTTATCACTGATAAACATAATATGTCCACCAACTTATCAGTGATA
AAGAATCCGCGCGTTCAATCGGACCAGCGGAGGCTGGTCCGGAGGCCAGACGTGAAACCCAACATACCCC
TGATCGTAATTCTGAGCACTGTCGCGCTCGACGCTGTCGGCATCGGCCTGATTATGCCGGTGCTGCCGGG
CCTCCTGCGCGATCTGGTTCACTCGAACGACGTCACCGCCCACTATGGCATTCTGCTGGCGCTGTATGCG
TTGGTGCAATTTGCCTGCGCACCTGTGCTGGGCGCGCTGTCGGATCGTTTCGGGCGGCGGCCAATCTTGC
TCGTCTCGCTGGCCGGCGCCACTGTCGACTACGCCATCATGGCGACAGCGCCTTTCCTTTGGGTTCTCTA
TATCGGGCGGATCGTGGCCGGCATCACCGGGGCGACTGGGGCGGTAGCCGGCGCTTATATTGCCGATATC
ACTGATGGCGATGAGCGCGCGCGGCACTTCGGCTTCATGAGCGCCTGTTTCGGGTTCGGGATGGTCGCGG
GACCTGTGCTCGGTGGGCTGATGGGCGGTTTCTCCCCCCACGCTCCGTTCTTCGCCGCGGCAGCCTTGAA
CGGCCTCAATTTCCTGACGGGCTGTTTCCTTTTGCCGGAGTCGCACAAAGGCGAACGCCGGCCGTTACGC
CGGGAGGCTCTCAACCCGCTCGCTTCGTTCCGGTGGGCCCGGGGCATGACCGTCGTCGCCGCCCTGATGG
CGGTCTTCTTCATCATGCAACTTGTCGGACAGGTGCCGGCCGCGCTTTGGGTCATTTTCGGCGAGGATCG
CTTTCACTGGGACGCGACCACGATCGGCATTTCGCTTGCCGCATTTGGCATTCTGCATTCACTCGCCCAG
GCAATGATCACCGGCCCTGTAGCCGCCCGGCTCGGCGAAAGGCGGGCACTCATGCTCGGAATGATTGCCG
ACGGCACAGGCTACATCCTGCTTGCCTTCGCGACACGGGGATGGATGGCGTTCCCGATCATGGTCCTGCT
TGCTTCGGGTGGCATCGGAATGCCGGCGCTGCAAGCAATGTTGTCCAGGCAGGTGGATGAGGAACGTCAG
GGGCAGCTGCAAGGCTCACTGGCGGCGCTCACCAGCCTGACCTCGATCGTCGGACCCCTCCTCTTCACGG
CGATCTATGCGGCTTCTATAACAACGTGGAACGGGTGGGCATGGATTGCAGGCGCTGCCCTCTACTTGCT
CTGCCTGCCGGCGCTGCGTCGCGGGCTTTGGAGCGGCGCAGGGCAACGAGCCGATCGCTGATCGTGGAAA
CGATAGGCCTATGCCATGCGGGTCAAGGCGACTTCCGGCAAGCTATACGCGCCCTAGAATTGTCAATTTT
AATCCTCTGTTTATCGGCAGTTCGTAGAGCGCGCCGTGCGTCCCGAGCGATACTGAGCGAAGCAAGTGCG
TCGAGCAGTGCCCGCTTGTTCCTGAAATGCCAGTAAAGCGCTGGCTGCTGAACCCCCAGCCGGAACTGAC
CCCACAAGGCCCTAGCGTTTGCAATGCACCAGGTCATCATTGACCCAGGCGTGTTCCACCAGGCCGCTGC
CTCGCAACTCTTCGCAGGCTTCGCCGACCTGCTCGCGCCACTTCTTCACGCGGGTGGAATCCGATCCGCA
CATGAGGCGGAAGGTTTCCAGCTTGAGCGGGTACGGCTCCCGGTGCGAGCTGAAATAGTCGAACATCCGT
CGGGCCGTCGGCGACAGCTTGCGGTACTTCTCCCATATGAATTTCGTGTAGTGGTCGCCAGCAAACAGCA
CGACGATTTCCTCGTCGATCAGGACCTGGCAACGGGACGTTTTCTTGCCACGGTCCAGGACGCGGAAGCG
GTGCAGCAGCGACACCGATTCCAGGTGCCCAACGCGGTCGGACGTGAAGCCCATCGCCGTCGCCTGTAGG
CGCGACAGGCATTCCTCGGCCTTCGTGTAATACCGGCCATTGATCGACCAGCCCAGGTCCTGGCAAAGCT
CGTAGAACGTGAAGGTGATCGGCTCGCCGATAGGGGTGCGCTTCGCGTACTCCAACACCTGCTGCCACAC
CAGTTCGTCATCGTCGGCCCGCAGCTCGACGCCGGTGTAGGTGATCTTCACGTCCTTGTTGACGTGGAAA
ATGACCTTGTTTTGCAGCGCCTCGCGCGGGATTTTCTTGTTGCGCGTGGTGAACAGGGCAGAGCGGGCCG
TGTCGTTTGGCATCGCTCGCATCGTGTCCGGCCACGGCGCAATATCGAACAAGGAAAGCTGCATTTCCTT
GATCTGCTGCTTCGTGTGTTTCAGCAACGCGGCCTGCTTGGCCTCGCTGACCTGTTTTGCCAGGTCCTCG
CCGGCGGTTTTTCGCTTCTTGGTCGTCATAGTTCCTCGCGTGTCGATGGTCATCGACTTCGCCAAACCTG
CCGCCTCCTGTTCGAGACGACGCGAACGCTCCACGGCGGCCGATGGCGCGGGCAGGGCAGGGGGAGCCAG
TTGCACGCTGTCGCGCTCGATCTTGGCCGTAGCTTGCTGGACCATCGAGCCGACGGACTGGAAGGTTTCG
CGGGGCGCACGCATGACGGTGCGGCTTGCGATGGTTTCGGCATCCTCGGCGGAAAACCCCGCGTCGATCA
GTTCTTGCCTGTATGCCTTCCGGTCAAACGTCCGATTCATTCACCCTCCTTGCGGGATTGCCCCGACTCA
CGCCGGGGCAATGTGCCCTTATTCCTGATTTGACCCGCCTGGTGCCTTGGTGTCCAGATAATCCACCTTA
TCGGCAATGAAGTCGGTCCCGTAGACCGTCTGGCCGTCCTTCTCGTACTTGGTATTCCGAATCTTGCCCT
GCACGAATACCAGCTCCGCGAAGTCGCTCTTCTTGATGGAGCGCATGGGGACGTGCTTGGCAATCACGCG
CACCCCCCGGCCGTTTTAGCGGCTAAAAAAGTCATGGCTCTGCCCTCGGGCGGACCACGCCCATCATGAC
CTTGCCAAGCTCGTCCTGCTTCTCTTCGATCTTCGCCAGCAGGGCGAGGATCGTGGCATCACCGAACCGC
GCCGTGCGCGGGTCGTCGGTGAGCCAGAGTTTCAGCAGGCCGCCCAGGCGGCCCAGGTCGCCATTGATGC
GGGCCAGCTCGCGGACGTGCTCATAGTCCACGACGCCCGTGATTTTGTAGCCCTGGCCGACGGCCAGCAG
GTAGGCCTACAGGCTCATGCCGGCCGCCGCCGCCTTTTCCTCAATCGCTCTTCGTTCGTCTGGAAGGCAG
TACACCTTGATAGGTGGGCTGCCCTTCCTGGTTGGCTTGGTTTCATCAGCCATCCGCTTGCCCTCATCTG
TTACGCCGGCGGTAGCCGGCCAGCCTCGCAGAGCAGGATTCCCGTTGAGCACCGCCAGGTGCGAATAAGG
GACAGTGAAGAAGGAACACCCGCTCGCGGGTGGGCCTACTTCACCTATCCTGCCCGGCTGACGCCGTTGG
ATACACCAAGGAAAGTCTACACGAACCCTTTGGCAAAATCCTGTATATCGTGCGAAAAAGGATGGATATA
CCGAAAAAATCGCTATAATGACCCCGAAGCAGGGTTATGCAGCGGAAAAGATCCGTCGACCCTTTCCGAC
GCTCACCGGGCTGGTTGCCCTCGCCGCTGGGCTGGCGGCCGTCTATGGCCCTGCAAACGCGCCAGAAACG
CCGTCGAAGCCGTGTGCGAGACACCGCGGCCGCCGGCGTTGTGGATACCTCGCGGAAAACTTGGCCCTCA
CTGACAGATGAGGGGCGGACGTTGACACTTGAGGGGCCGACTCACCCGGCGCGGCGTTGACAGATGAGGG
GCAGGCTCGATTTCGGCCGGCGACGTGGAGCTGGCCAGCCTCGCAAATCGGCGAAAACGCCTGATTTTAC
GCGAGTTTCCCACAGATGATGTGGACAAGCCTGGGGATAAGTGCCCTGCGGTATTGACACTTGAGGGGCG
CGACTACTGACAGATGAGGGGCGCGATCCTTGACACTTGAGGGGCAGAGTGCTGACAGATGAGGGGCGCA
CCTATTGACATTTGAGGGGCTGTCCACAGGCAGAAAATCCAGCATTTGCAAGGGTTTCCGCCCGTTTTTC
GGCCACCGCTAACCTGTCTTTTAACCTGCTTTTAAACCAATATTTATAAACCTTGTTTTTAACCAGGGCT
GCGCCCTGTGCGCGTGACCGCGCACGCCGAAGGGGGGTGCCCCCCCTTCTCGAACCCTCCCGGCCCGCTA
ACGCGGGCCTCCCATCCCCCCAGGGGCTGCGCCCCTCGGCCGCGAACGGCCTCACCCCAAAAATGGCAGC
CAAGCTGACCACTTCTGCGCTCGGCCCTTCCGGCTGGCTGGTTTATTGCTGATAAATCTGGAGCCGGTGA
GCGTGGGTCTCGCGGTATCATTGCAGCACTGGGGCCAGATGGTAAGCCCTCCCGTATCGTAGTTATCTAC
ACGACGGGGAGTCAGGCAACTATGGATGAACGAAATAGACAGATCGCTGAGATAGGTGCCTCACTGATTA
AGCATTGGTAACTGTCAGACCAAGTTTACTCATATATACTTTAGATTGATTTAAAACTTCATTTTTAATT
TAAAAGGATCTAGGTGAAGATCCTTTTTGATAATCTCATGACCAAAATCCCTTAACGTGAGTTTTCGTTC
CACTGAGCGTCAGACCCCGTAGAAAAGATCAAAGGATCTTCTTGAGATCCTTTTTTTCTGCGCGTAATCT
GCTGCTTGCAAACAAAAAAACCACCGCTACCAGCGGTGGTTTGTTTGCCGGATCAAGAGCTACCAACTCT
TTTTCCGAAGGTAACTGGCTTCAGCAGAGCGCAGATACCAAATACTGTCCTTCTAGTGTAGCCGTAGTTA
GGCCACCACTTCAAGAACTCTGTAGCACCGCCTACATACCTCGCTCTGCTAATCCTGTTACCAGTGGCTG
CTGCCAGTGGCGATAAGTCGTGTCTTACCGGGTTGGACTCAAGACGATAGTTACCGGATAAGGCGCAGCG
GTCGGGCTGAACGGGGGGTTCGTGCACACAGCCCAGCTTGGAGCGAACGACCTACACCGAACTGAGATAC
CTACAGCGTGAGCTATGAGAAAGCGCCACGCTTCCCGAAGGGAGAAAGGCGGACAGGTATCCGGTAAGCG
GCAGGGTCGGAACAGGAGAGCGCACGAGGGAGCTTCCAGGGGGAAACGCCTGGTATCTTTATAGTCCTGT
CGGGTTTCGCCACCTCTGACTTGAGCGTCGATTTTTGTGATGCTCGTCAGGGGGGCGGAGCCTATGGAAA
AACGCCAGCAACGCGGCCTTTTTACGGTTCCTGGCCTTTTGCTGGCCTTTTGCTCACATGGAATTCTGTA
CATCTAGATGCATGCTCGAGCGGCCGCCAGTGTGATGGATATCTGCAGAATTCGCCCTTAGTGAAGACAA
AGGTAAGCTTGCTCGATCTCGGCGAGCGCCGCGGCGGCGCCCCGGAGGCGCAGCGGCTCTACGAGCAGGT
CGGCGAGGCCGCGTCCTGACCCCTCATTCGGCGCGATCCGCCCTGCCGGCAAACCTGCCGCTTGATCATC
GTCGCACAAGCCTCTAATCGGTCCGCGCCTTTACGCCCGGCTTATGGCCGGTCCCGCGGTAGGATTGCAC
GAAGCT
