>Addgene plasmid #59400 | pTE105 | addgene partial sequence | sequence record 98707 | pGEX3 5'-CCGGGAGCTGCATGTGTCAGAGG-3'
TATAAGGGCCTCGTGATACGCCTATTTTTATAGGTTAATGTCATGATAATAATGGTTTCTTAGCACCCTT
TCTCGGTCCGTTCTCGTTCCTGACAACGAGCCTCCTTTTCGCCAATCCATCGACAATCACCGCGAGTCCC
TGCTCGAACGCTGCGTCCGGACCGGCTTCGACGAAGGCGTCTATCGCGGCCCGCAACAGCGGCGAGAGCG
GAGCCTGTTCAACGGTGCCGCCGCGCTCGCCGGCATCGCTGTCGCCGGCCTGCTCCTCAAGCACGGTCCC
AACATGGAAGTAGCTGATTGTCATCAGCGCATTGACGGCGTCCCCGGCCGAAAAACCCGCCTCGCAGAGG
AAGCGAAGCTGCGCGTCGGCCGTTTCCATCTGCGGTGCGCCTGGTCGCATGCCGGCATGGATGCGCGCGC
CATCGCGGGAGGCGAGCAGCGCCTGACTGAAGCTGCGGGCATTCCCGATCAGAAATGATCGCCAGTCGTC
GTCGGCTCTCGGCACCGAATG
