>Addgene plasmid #59400 | pTE105 | addgene partial sequence | sequence record 100902 | pBR322ori-F 5'-GGGAAACGCCTGGTATCTTT-3'
AGCGTCGATTTTTGTGATGCTCGTCAGGGGGGCGGAGCCTATGGAAAAACGCCAGCAACGCGGCCTTTTT
ACGGTTCCTGGCCTTTTGCTGGCCTTTTGCTCACATGGAATTCTGTACATCTAGATGCATGCTCGAGCGG
CCGCCAGTGTGATGGATATCTGCAGAATTCGCCCTTAGTGAAGACAAAGGTAAGCTTGCTCGATCTCGGC
GAGCGCCGCGGCGGCGCCCCGGAGGCGCAGCGGCTCTACGAGCAGGTCGGCGAGGCCGCGTCCTGACCCC
TCATTCGGCGCGATCCGCCCTGCCGGCAAACCTGCCGCTTGATCATCGTCGCACAAGCCTCTAATCGGTC
CGCGCCTTTACGCCCGGCTTATGGCCGGTCCCGCGGTAGGATTGCACGAAGCTTAGATCTTGACTAGTCC
TGCAGGTACCTAATTCACTGGCCGTCGTTTTACAACGTCGTGACTGGGAAAACCCTGGCGTTACCCAACT
TAATCGCCTTGCAGCACATCCCCCTTTCGCCAGCTGGCGTAATAGCGAAGAGGCCCGCACCGATCGCCCT
TCCCAACAGTTGCGCAGCCTGAATGGCGAATGGCGCCTGATGCGGTATTTTCTCCTTACGCATCTGTGCG
GTATTTCACACCGCATATGGTGCACTCTCAGTACAATCTGCTCTGATGCCGCATAGTTAAGCCAGCCCCG
ACACCCGCCAACACCCGCTGACGCGCCCTGACGGGCTTGTCTGCTCCCGGCATCCGCTTACAGACAAGCT
GTGACCGTCTCCGGGAGCTGCATGTGTCAGAGGTTTTCACCGTCATCACCGAAACGCGCGAGACGAAAGG
GCCTCGTGATACGCCTA
