>Addgene plasmid #59400 | pTE105 | addgene partial sequence | sequence record 100903 | M13pUC-Fwd 5'-CCCAGTCACGACGTTGTAAAACG-3'
AGCCGTAGTTAGGCCACCACTTCAAGAACTCTGTAGCACCGCCTACATACCTCGCTCTGCTAATCCTGTT
ACCAGTGGCTGCTGCCAGTGGCGATAAGTCGTGTCTTACCGGGTTGGACTCAAGACGATAGTTACCGGAT
AAGGCGCAGCGGTCGGGCTGAACGGGGGGTTCGTGCACACAGCCCAGCTTGGAGCGAACGACCTACACCG
AACTGAGATACCTACAGCGTGAGCTATGAGAAAGCGCCACGCTTCCCGAAGGGAGAAAGGCGGACAGGTA
TCCGGTAAGCGGCAGGGTCGGAACAGGAGAGCGCACGAGGGAGCTTCCAGGGGGAAACGCCTGGTATCTT
TATAGTCCTGTCGGGTTTCGCCACCTCTGACTTGAGCGTCGATTTTTGTGATGCTCGTCAGGGGGGCGGA
GCCTATGGAAAAACGCCAGCAACGCGGCCTTTTTACGGTTCCTGGCCTTTTGCTGGCCTTTTGCTCACAT
GGAATTCTGTACATCTAGATGCATGCTCGAGCGGCCGCCAGTGTGATGGATATCTGCAGAATTCGCCCTT
AGTGAAGACAAAGGTAAGCTTGCTCGATCTCGGCGAGCGCCGCGGCGGCGCCCCGGAGGCGCAGCGGCTC
TACGAGCAGGTCGGCGAGGCCGCGTCCTGACCCCTCATTCGGCGCGATCCGCCCTGCCGGCAAACCTGCC
GCTTGATCATCGTCGCACAAGCCTCTAATCGGTCCGCGCCTTTACGCCCGGCTTATGGCCGGTCCCGCGG
TAGGATTGCACGAAGCTTAGATCT
